Addgene plasmid #104703: pUG-135
Purpose: Cloning Module
Depositing lab: Marco Trujillo. Depositing organization: Leibniz Institute of Plant Biochemistry (IPB). Publication: UbiGate: a synthetic biology toolbox to analyse ubiquitination. Kowarschik K, Hoehenwarter W, Marillonnet S, Trujillo M. New Phytol. 2018 Mar;217(4):1749-1763. doi: 10.1111/nph.14900. Epub 2017 Nov 30. PubMed 29194629.
Backbone
  Vector backbone: pICH41308
  Backbone manufacturer: self-made
  Backbone size w/o insert (bp): 2251
  Vector type: Synthetic Biology
Growth in bacteria
  Bacterial resistance: Spectinomycin, 50 μg/mL
  Growth temperature: 37°C
  Growth strain: DH5alpha
  Copy number: High Copy
Gene/Insert
  Gene/Insert name: MMZ1/UEV1A (alt name: AT1G23260)
  Species: A. thaliana (mustard weed)
  Insert size (bp): 482
  Entrez Gene: MMZ1 (a.k.a. F26F24.10, F26F24_10, MMS ZWEI homologue 1, MMZ1, UBIQUITIN E2 VARIANT 1A, UEV1A)
  Cloning method: Restriction Enzyme; 5′ cloning site BpiI (destroyed during cloning); 3′ cloning site BpiI (destroyed during cloning)
  Sequencing primers: 5′ moclof, agcgaggaagcggaagagcg; 3′ moclor, gccacctgacgtctaagaaacc
Terms and licenses: Academic/Nonprofit Terms; Industry Terms: Not Available to Industry
Depositor comments: release insert with BsaI and clone to Level 1 cloning vector
How to cite: pUG-135 was a gift from Marco Trujillo (Addgene plasmid # 104703 ; http://n2t.net/addgene:104703 ; RRID:Addgene_104703)
