[The description below was written by a language model from this plasmid's Addgene catalogue record, the feature table of its GenBank file and pLannotate feature annotations shown in this document.]
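Description:
pUG-135 is a small, high-copy E. coli cloning module from the UbiGate toolbox, a Golden Gate/modular-cloning collection built for reconstituting and analysing ubiquitination. It is based on the pICH41308 backbone, a level 0-type acceptor of about 2.25 kb. It replicates from a ColE1/pUC-type origin and is selected with spectinomycin through an aadA aminoglycoside adenylyltransferase gene, which also confers streptomycin resistance. An AmpR (bla) promoter lies upstream of this gene. The short integrase, gentamicin acetyltransferase and lacI fragments flagged by automated annotation appear to be non-functional remnants of the backbone's construction rather than working parts.

The payload is the roughly 480 bp coding sequence of Arabidopsis thaliana MMZ1/UEV1A (AT1G23260), a ubiquitin E2 variant. UEV1A has no ligase activity of its own. As a heterodimer with a UBC-type E2, it directs synthesis of Lys-63-linked polyubiquitin chains, a non-proteolytic form of ubiquitination. The insert was placed in the backbone using BpiI, and both sites were destroyed in the process. According to the depositor, it is released with BsaI for assembly into a level 1 vector.

No promoter, terminator or tag for the insert is annotated, so the plasmid is a storage and donor module, not an expression construct. Expression elements would be supplied by the level 1 vector or by other modules during assembly. The two sequence records differ by two nucleotides in length (2,727 versus 2,725) and start at different coordinates, but they describe the same backbone features. Only the pLannotate table annotates the UEV1A coding sequence.
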