LOCUS       Exported 2727 bp ds-DNA circular SYN 13-MAY-2021
DEFINITION  Cloning Module.
ACCESSION   .
VERSION     .
KEYWORDS    pUG-135
SOURCE      synthetic DNA construct
  ORGANISM  synthetic DNA construct
REFERENCE   1 (bases 1 to 2727)
  AUTHORS   Kowarschik K, Hoehenwarter W, Marillonnet S, Trujillo M
  TITLE     UbiGate: a synthetic biology toolbox to analyse ubiquitination.
  JOURNAL   New Phytol. 2018 Mar;217(4):1749-1763. doi: 10.1111/nph.14900. Epub
            2017 Nov 30.
  PUBMED    29194629
REFERENCE   2 (bases 1 to 2727)
  AUTHORS   .
  TITLE     Direct Submission
  JOURNAL   Exported May 13, 2021 from SnapGene Server 1.1.58
            http://www.snapgene.com
FEATURES             Location/Qualifiers
     source          1..2727
                     /organism="synthetic DNA construct"
                     /mol_type="other DNA"
     primer_bind     57..74
                     /label=L4440
                     /note="L4440 vector, forward primer"
     primer_bind     complement(668..686)
                     /label=pBRforEco
                     /note="pBR322 vectors, upsteam of EcoRI site, forward
                     primer"
     promoter        754..858
                     /gene="bla"
                     /label=AmpR promoter
     CDS             1080..1871
                     /codon_start=1
                     /gene="aadA"
                     /product="aminoglycoside adenylyltransferase (Murphy,
                     1985)"
                     /label=SmR
                     /note="confers resistance to spectinomycin and
                     streptomycin"
                     /translation="MREAVIAEVSTQLSEVVGVIERHLEPTLLAVHLYGSAVDGGLKPH
                     SDIDLLVTVTVRLDETTRRALINDLLETSASPGESEILRAVEVTIVVHDDIIPWRYPAK
                     RELQFGEWQRNDILAGIFEPATIDIDLAILLTKAREHSVALVGPAAEELFDPVPEQDLF
                     EALNETLTLWNSPPDWAGDERNVVLTLSRIWYSAVTGKIAPKDVAADWAMERLPAQYQP
                     VILEARQAYLGQEEDRLASRADQLEEFVHYVKGEITKVVGK"
     rep_origin      2042..2630
                     /direction=RIGHT
                     /label=ori
                     /note="high-copy-number ColE1/pMB1/pBR322/pUC origin of
                     replication"
     primer_bind     2531..2550
                     /label=pBR322ori-F
                     /note="pBR322 origin, forward primer"
ORIGIN
        1 gtattaccgc ctttgagtga gctgataccg ctcgccgcag ccgaacgacc gagcgcagcg
       61 agtcagtgag cgaggaagcg gaagagcgcc caatacgcaa accgcctctc cccgcgcgtt
      121 ggccgattca ttaatcactc tgtggtctca aatgagttcg gaggaagcca aggtcgttgt
      181 tccgaggaac tttagattgt tggaagagct tgaaagaggt gagaaaggta ttggagatgg
      241 tactgttagc tatggaatgg atgatgctga tgatatttat atgcaatctt ggactggcac
      301 cattcttggt cctcctaata ctgcatatga agggaaaatc tttcagctga agcttttctg
      361 tggtaaggag taccctgaaa gtccaccgac tgtgaggttc cagacccgga taaacatggc
      421 ttgtgttaac ccagaaactg gagtggttga accgagtctc ttccctatgc tcactaactg
      481 gcggcgagaa tatacaatgg aggacatact ggttaagctg aaaaaagaaa tgatgacttc
      541 gcataaccgg aagttagctc aacccccgga aggtaacgag gaagctaggg cagatccaaa
      601 aggaccagct aaatgttgtg tgatgtgagc tttgagacca cgaagtggct cttcagtgga
      661 cgaaagggcc tcgtgatacg cctattttta taggttaatg tcatgataat aatggtttct
      721 tagacgtcag gtggcacttt tcggggaaat gtgcgcggaa cccctatttg tttatttttc
      781 taaatacatt caaatatgta tccgctcatg agacaataac cctgataaat gcttcaataa
      841 tattgaaaaa ggaagagtat gcgctcacgc aactggtcca gaaccttgac cgaacgcagc
      901 ggtggtaacg gcgcagtggc ggttttcatg gcttgttatg actgtttttt tttggggtac
      961 agtctatgcc tcgggcatcc aagcagcaag cgcgttacgc cgtgggtcga tgtttgatgt
     1021 tatggagcag caacgatgtt acgcagcagg gcagtcgccc taaaacaaag ttaaacatca
     1081 tgagggaagc ggtgatcgcc gaagtatcga ctcaactatc agaggtagtt ggcgtcatcg
     1141 agcgccatct cgaaccgacg ttgctggccg tacatttgta cggctccgca gtggatggcg
     1201 gcctgaagcc acacagcgat attgatttgc tggttacggt gaccgtaagg cttgatgaaa
     1261 caacgcggcg agctttgatc aacgaccttt tggaaacttc ggcttcccct ggagagagcg
     1321 agattctccg cgctgtagaa gtcaccattg ttgtgcacga cgacatcatt ccgtggcgtt
     1381 atccagctaa gcgcgaactg caatttggag aatggcagcg caatgacatt cttgcaggta
     1441 tcttcgagcc agccacgatc gacattgatc tggctatctt gctgacaaaa gcaagagaac
     1501 atagcgttgc cttggtaggt ccagcggcgg aggaactctt tgatccggtt cctgaacagg
     1561 atctatttga ggcgctaaat gaaaccttaa cgctatggaa ctcgccgccc gactgggctg
     1621 gcgatgagcg aaatgtagtg cttacgttgt cccgcatttg gtacagcgca gtaaccggca
     1681 aaatcgcgcc gaaggatgtc gctgccgact gggcaatgga gcgcctgccg gcccagtatc
     1741 agcccgtcat acttgaagct agacaggctt atcttggaca agaagaagat cgcttggcct
     1801 cgcgcgcaga tcagttggaa gaatttgtcc attacgtaaa aggcgagatc accaaggtag
     1861 tcggcaaata actgtcagac caagtttact catatatact ttagattgat ttaaaacttc
     1921 atttttaatt taaaaggatc taggtgaaga tcctttttga taatctcatg accaaaatcc
     1981 cttaacgtga gttttcgttc cactgagcgt cagaccccgt agaaaagatc aaaggatctt
     2041 cttgagatcc tttttttctg cgcgtaatct gctgcttgca aacaaaaaaa ccaccgctac
     2101 cagcggtggt ttgtttgccg gatcaagagc taccaactct ttttccgaag gtaactggct
     2161 tcagcagagc gcagatacca aatactgttc ttctagtgta gccgtagtta ggccaccact
     2221 tcaagaactc tgtagcaccg cctacatacc tcgctctgct aatcctgtta ccagtggctg
     2281 ctgccagtgg cgataagtcg tgtcttaccg ggttggactc aagacgatag ttaccggata
     2341 aggcgcagcg gtcgggctga acggggggtt cgtgcacaca gcccagcttg gagcgaacga
     2401 cctacaccga actgagatac ctacagcgtg agctatgaga aagcgccacg cttcccgaag
     2461 ggagaaaggc ggacaggtat ccggtaagcg gcagggtcgg aacaggagag cgcacgaggg
     2521 agcttccagg gggaaacgcc tggtatcttt atagtcctgt cgggtttcgc cacctctgac
     2581 ttgagcgtcg atttttgtga tgctcgtcag gggggcggag cctatggaaa aacgccagca
     2641 acgcggcctt tttacggttc ctggcctttt gctggccttt tgctcacatg ttctttcctg
     2701 cgttatcccc tgattctgtg gataacc
//
