Features (pLannotate 1.2.2; 7 found; start..end, strand, type, name):
    110..214     +  promoter       AmpR promoter: bla
    205..285     -  CDS            int (fragment): INT2_ECOLX - Protein inferred from homology: Swiss-Prot protein existence level 3. Putative integrase believed to be involved in the insertion of antibiotic resistance genes into plasmids and transposons. From Escherichia coli.
    371..427     +  CDS            GmR (fragment): gentamycin acetyltransferase; aacC1; confers resistance to gentamycin
    434..1222    +  CDS            aadA: S3AD_ECOLX - Experimental evidence at protein level: Swiss-Prot protein existence level 1. Mediates bacterial resistance to the antibiotics streptomycin and spectinomycin. From Escherichia coli.
   1396..1984    +  rep_origin     ori: high-copy-number ColE1/pMB1/pBR322/pUC origin of replication
   2167..2216    +  CDS            lacI (fragment): lac repressor; lacI; The lac repressor binds to the lac operator to inhibit transcription in E. coli. This inhibition can be relieved by adding lactose or isopropyl-β-D-thiogalactopyranoside (IPTG).
   2233..2706    +  CDS            UEV1A: UEV1A_ARATH - Also known as MMZ1. Experimental evidence at protein level: Swiss-Prot protein existence level 1. Has no ubiquitin ligase activity on its own. The heterodimer with UBC catalyzes the synthesis of non-canonical poly-ubiquitin chains that are linked through 'Lys-63'. This type of poly-ubiquitination does not lead to protein degradation by the proteasome. Mediates transcriptional activation of target genes. May play a role in the control of progress through the cell cycle and differentiation. Probably not involved in the error-free DNA repair. From Arabidopsis thaliana (Mouse-ear cre
>Addgene plasmid #104703 | pUG-135 | depositor full sequence | sequence record 198532 | Full Sequence
GTGGCTCTTCAGTGGACGAAAGGGCCTCGTGATACGCCTATTTTTATAGGTTAATGTCATGATAATAATG
GTTTCTTAGACGTCAGGTGGCACTTTTCGGGGAAATGTGCGCGGAACCCCTATTTGTTTATTTTTCTAAA
TACATTCAAATATGTATCCGCTCATGAGACAATAACCCTGATAAATGCTTCAATAATATTGAAAAAGGAA
GAGTATGCGCTCACGCAACTGGTCCAGAACCTTGACCGAACGCAGCGGTGGTAACGGCGCAGTGGCGGTT
TTCATGGCTTGTTATGACTGTTTTTTTGGGGTACAGTCTATGCCTCGGGCATCCAAGCAGCAAGCGCGTT
ACGCCGTGGGTCGATGTTTGATGTTATGGAGCAGCAACGATGTTACGCAGCAGGGCAGTCGCCCTAAAAC
AAAGTTAAACATCATGAGGGAAGCGGTGATCGCCGAAGTATCGACTCAACTATCAGAGGTAGTTGGCGTC
ATCGAGCGCCATCTCGAACCGACGTTGCTGGCCGTACATTTGTACGGCTCCGCAGTGGATGGCGGCCTGA
AGCCACACAGCGATATTGATTTGCTGGTTACGGTGACCGTAAGGCTTGATGAAACAACGCGGCGAGCTTT
GATCAACGACCTTTTGGAAACTTCGGCTTCCCCTGGAGAGAGCGAGATTCTCCGCGCTGTAGAAGTCACC
ATTGTTGTGCACGACGACATCATTCCGTGGCGTTATCCAGCTAAGCGCGAACTGCAATTTGGAGAATGGC
AGCGCAATGACATTCTTGCAGGTATCTTCGAGCCAGCCACGATCGACATTGATCTGGCTATCTTGCTGAC
AAAAGCAAGAGAACATAGCGTTGCCTTGGTAGGTCCAGCGGCGGAGGAACTCTTTGATCCGGTTCCTGAA
CAGGATCTATTTGAGGCGCTAAATGAAACCTTAACGCTATGGAACTCGCCGCCCGACTGGGCTGGCGATG
AGCGAAATGTAGTGCTTACGTTGTCCCGCATTTGGTACAGCGCAGTAACCGGCAAAATCGCGCCGAAGGA
TGTCGCTGCCGACTGGGCAATGGAGCGCCTGCCGGCCCAGTATCAGCCCGTCATACTTGAAGCTAGACAG
GCTTATCTTGGACAAGAAGAAGATCGCTTGGCCTCGCGCGCAGATCAGTTGGAAGAATTTGTCCATTACG
TAAAAGGCGAGATCACCAAGGTAGTCGGCAAATAACTGTCAGACCAAGTTTACTCATATATACTTTAGAT
TGATTTAAAACTTCATTTTTAATTTAAAAGGATCTAGGTGAAGATCCTTTTTGATAATCTCATGACCAAA
ATCCCTTAACGTGAGTTTTCGTTCCACTGAGCGTCAGACCCCGTAGAAAAGATCAAAGGATCTTCTTGAG
ATCCTTTTTTTCTGCGCGTAATCTGCTGCTTGCAAACAAAAAAACCACCGCTACCAGCGGTGGTTTGTTT
GCCGGATCAAGAGCTACCAACTCTTTTTCCGAAGGTAACTGGCTTCAGCAGAGCGCAGATACCAAATACT
GTCCTTCTAGTGTAGCCGTAGTTAGGCCACCACTTCAAGAACTCTGTAGCACCGCCTACATACCTCGCTC
TGCTAATCCTGTTACCAGTGGCTGCTGCCAGTGGCGATAAGTCGTGTCTTACCGGGTTGGACTCAAGACG
ATAGTTACCGGATAAGGCGCAGCGGTCGGGCTGAACGGGGGGTTCGTGCACACAGCCCAGCTTGGAGCGA
ACGACCTACACCGAACTGAGATACCTACAGCGTGAGCTATGAGAAAGCGCCACGCTTCCCGAAGGGAGAA
AGGCGGACAGGTATCCGGTAAGCGGCAGGGTCGGAACAGGAGAGCGCACGAGGGAGCTTCCAGGGGGAAA
CGCCTGGTATCTTTATAGTCCTGTCGGGTTTCGCCACCTCTGACTTGAGCGTCGATTTTTGTGATGCTCG
TCAGGGGGGCGGAGCCTATGGAAAAACGCCAGCAACGCGGCCTTTTTACGGTTCCTGGCCTTTTGCTGGC
CTTTTGCTCACATGTTCTTTCCTGCGTTATCCCCTGATTCTGTGGATAACCGTATTACCGCCTTTGAGTG
AGCTGATACCGCTCGCCGCAGCCGAACGACCGAGCGCAGCGAGTCAGTGAGCGAGGAAGCGGAAGAGCGC
CCAATACGCAAACCGCCTCTCCCCGCGCGTTGGCCGATTCATTAATCACTCTGTGGTCTCAAATGAGTTC
GGAGGAAGCCAAGGTCGTTGTTCCGAGGAACTTTAGATTGTTGGAAGAGCTTGAAAGAGGTGAGAAAGGT
ATTGGAGATGGTACTGTTAGCTATGGAATGGATGATGCTGATGATATTTATATGCAATCTTGGACTGGCA
CCATTCTTGGTCCTCCTAATACTGCATATGAAGGGAAAATCTTTCAGCTGAAGCTTTTCTGTGGTAAGGA
GTACCCTGAAAGTCCACCGACTGTGAGGTTCCAGACCCGGATAAACATGGCTTGTGTTAACCCAGAAACT
GGAGTGGTTGAACCGAGTCTCTTCCCTATGCTCACTAACTGGCGGCGAGAATATACAATGGAGGACATAC
TGGTTAAGCTGAAAAAAGAAATGATGACTTCGCATAACCGGAAGTTAGCTCAACCCCCGGAAGGTAACGA
GGAAGCTAGGGCAGATCCAAAAGGACCAGCTAAATGTTGTGTGATGTGAGCTTTGAGACCACGAA
